>Addgene plasmid #245126 | pLLK007 | addgene full sequence | sequence record 494062 | Addgene NGS Result
TTGAGATCCTTTTTTTCTGCGCGTAATCTGCTGCTTGCAAACAAAAAAACCACCGCTACCAGCGGTGGTT
TGTTTGCCGGATCAAGAGCTACCAACTCTTTTTCCGAAGGTAACTGGCTTCAGCAGAGCGCAGATACCAA
ATACTGTTCTTCTAGTGTAGCCGTAGTTAGGCCACCACTTCAAGAACTCTGTAGCACCGCCTACATACCT
CGCTCTGCTAATCCTGTTACCAGTGGCTGCTGCCAGTGGCGATAAGTCGTGTCTTACCGGGTTGGACTCA
AGACGATAGTTACCGGATAAGGCGCAGCGGTCGGGCTGAACGGGGGGTTCGTGCACACAGCCCAGCTTGG
AGCGAACGACCTACACCGAACTGAGATACCTACAGCGTGAGCTATGAGAAAGCGCCACGCTTCCCGAAGG
GAGAAAGGCGGACAGGTATCCGGTAAGCGGCAGGGTCGGAACAGGAGAGCGCACGAGGGAGCTTCAAGGG
GGAAACGCCTGGTATCTTTATAGTCCTGTCGGGTTTCGCCACCTCTGACTTGAGCGTCGATTTTTGTGAT
GCTCGTCAGGGGGGCGGAGCCTATGGAAAAACGCCAGCAACGCGGCCTTTTTACGGTTCCTGGCCTTTTG
CTGGCCTTTTGCTCACATGTTCTTTCCTGCGTTATCCCCTGATTCTGTGGATAACCGTATTACCGCCTTT
GAGTGAGCTGATACCGCTCGCCGCAGCCGAACGACCGAGCGCAGCGAGTCAGTGAGCGAGGAAGCGGAAG
AGCGCTCGGCCGGGGATCGATCCCCGGGTACGTACCCGGCAGTTTTTCTTTTTCGGCAAGTGTTCAAGAA
GTTATTAAGTCGGGAGTGCAGTCGAAGTGGGCAAGTTGAAAAATTCACAAAAATGTGGTATAATATCTTT
GTTCATTAGAGCGATAAACTTGAATTTGAGAGGGAACTTAGATGGTATTTGAAAAAATTGATAAAAATAG
TTGGAACAGAAAAGAGTATTTTGACCACTACTTTGCAAGTGTACCTTGTACCTACAGCATGACCGTTAAA
GTGGATATCACACAAATAAAGGAAAAGGGAATGAAACTATATCCTGCAATGCTTTATTATATTGCAATGA
TTGTAAACCGCCATTCAGAGTTTAGGACGGCAATCAATCAAGATGGTGAATTGGGGATATATGATGAGAT
GATACCAAGCTATACAATATTTCACAATGATACTGAAACATTTTCCAGCCTTTGGACTGAGTGTAAGTCT
GACTTTAAATCATTTTTAGCAGATTATGAAAGTGATACGCAACGGTATGGAAACAATCATAGAATGGAAG
GAAAGCCAAATGCTCCGGAAAACATTTTTAATGTATCTATGATACCGTGGTCAACCTTCGATGGCTTTAA
TCTGAATTTGCAGAAAGGATATGATTATTTGATTCCTATTTTTACTATGGGGAAATATTATAAAGAAGAT
AACAAAATTATACTTCCTTTGGCAATTCAAGTTCATCACGCAGTATGTGACGGATTTCACATTTGCCGTT
TTGTAAACGAATTGCAGGAATTGATAAATAGTTAACTTCAGGTTTGTCTGTAACTAAAAACAAGTATTTA
AGCAAAAACATCGTAGAAATACGGTGTTTTTTGTTACCCTAAAATCTACAATTTTATACATAACCACAGG
TTAGTACAAAGACCTTGTGTTTCTTTTTGAAAGGCTTAAAACAAGGATTTTTCCTTGATTTAAGCCCCGA
AAAGCAACACAACCAAGGTTTTAGTATCAATCTGTGGTTTTTATATTTTCAGAGACCGGTCAGATCTGCA
GAATTCGCCCTTCCTGCTTCGGGGTCATTATAGCGATTTTTTCGGTATATCCATCCTTTTTCGCACGATA
TACAGGATTTTGCCAAAGGGTTCGTGTAGACTTTCCTTGGTGTATCCAACGGCGTCAGCCGGGCAGGATA
GGTGAAGTAGGCCCACCCGCGAGCGGGTGTTCCTTCTTCACTGTCCCTTATTCGCACCTGGCGGTGCTCA
ACGGGAATCCTGCTCTGCGAGGCTGGCCGGCTACCGCCGGCGTAACAGATGAGGGCAAGCGGATGGCTGA
TGAAACCAAGCCAACCAGGAAGGGCAGCCCACCTATCAAGGTGTACTGCCTTCCAGACGAACGAAGAGCG
ATTGAGGAAAAGGCGGCGGCGGCCGGCATGAGCCTGTCGGCCTACCTGCTGGCCGTCGGCCAGGGCTACA
AAATCACGGGCGTCGTGGACTATGAGCACGTCCGCGAGCTGGCCCGCATCAATGGCGACCTGGGCCGCCT
GGGCGGCCTGCTGAAACTCTGGCTCACCGACGACCCGCGCACGGCGCGGTTCGGTGATGCCACGATCCTC
GCCCTGCTGGCGAAGATCGAAGAGAAGCAGGACGAGCTTGGCAAGGTCATGATGGGCGTGGTCCGCCCGA
GGGCAGAGCCATGACTTTTTTAGCCGCTAAAACGGCCGGGGGGTGCGCGTGATTGCCAAGCACGTCCCCA
TGCGCTCCATCAAGAAGAGCGACTTCGCGGAGCTGGTGAAGTACATCACCGACGAGCAAGGCAAGACCGA
TCCCCTACTACTGACAGCTTCCAAGGAGCTAAAGAGGTCCCTAGCGCAGCCTAAGGGCGAATTCCAGCAC
ACTGGCATCTTTTTATTTAGGGATTTCTCACATAAAATAGAGGCTATTTATAGCCTCTATTTTATTTTAT
ATTTATTTTAAATAAAAAAGACTTCTCATGAGAGAAGCCTTTTTCTATTTAAAGTTTTATTAAAACTTAT
AGGATCCCTATAGAATTTCTTCAAAAAGTCTATAACCTGTAACACTGTTTATAGTTACTCTAAACAACAT
AGATCCATCAGGTGTAATTAACCTTTCATCTATTATTTTATTTCCATTCCACAAAGTGCCTGTTACGGTT
ATTTTCTTTCCATCAAAAACTGCAATCCCTTCGTATGGTCTACCAAAATAATTTAACATATTTGGTGTTA
CACCATCAATTACTAAAGTTCCATAAGGTAATATTACTTTAAAGTGATGATCGTCTACTGGATATACAAC
TTTGAATACTTCCTCAATTTGTGCCATTTGGTCTGCTGATAGTCCCTCATAAGGAATTATTACATGTATA
TCGATCTTTAATGCATTTTCTCCACTTCTAACTATTCTTTGTATTGGTGTAACTGAGACTGCAAGATTTT
GTAAAAGAGAACTCACTCCACCCTGTTCTAAAACTTGATCTAAATTATATGCAGCAGTTTGTTCCCAATC
ACCCACAAAATCTTCAAGTGTAAACACAAAATTTTCTCCTTTACTGCAGGAGCTCGCGGCCGCGCTAGCC
TCGAGGGATCCGGTACCGATGCAGAATTCGCCCTTAAGTCTAAAAATTAGGGGAGATGTAAGGATTTGGG
AAAAATAGAAGATGTTATAATCATAAATATGGTATTCGTAGGCTTAAAGTCAAAAAGGAGGTGAAATATA
AATAGATTTTTAGCTAAATTAAGTAAGAAATAGGAGGAGATTTATTGAACAAAAAATTAGAAAAACCATT
TGTATATAAGAGAGAGTACGATTTGACTGGATATGATGTTGAAATTTTACAAAAATATGAGTTAGAACAA
GCAATATATGTTTATGTTGGGAGTAGTTGTGCATATAACATGAGAGCTAGAAGTAGTAAATGGAGATACC
ATATAAGAACAAATAATAAGTCTATATGTTGTAACATTAAAAATTTTATACATAACTTGGAATTGTTTTA
TAAAATGGAATTAAAGTTGTCAGATAATATTATTAATGATAAGCTATACTATAGCAATATAGCAGAGTTT
GAAGAATTTGAAACACTAGAAAAAGCTAGAGAGGTAGAAAGTACTATTATAAGTCAATATCAATTTTTAG
ATTCTATAAATCATATGTTAAAACAAAAAATAATTTTATTGAGTAATAAGGATAGTGTGTTAAACATAAC
TAAAAATGGAAATACAAATTATTTGAAAGTAAAAAATAAATACATAGAAAAACATAAGAACAAGCCAATA
ATGAGATACCATATCAACTGTCAATTCAATACAGATGGAAGTGTCAAAAGTATTACACAGGAGTTTGAAC
CAATATTGGAATTAAACAAAAAAAATACCCTAAGCCGACCAAGCAGAGTATTTTTAAAATAATATTTTAA
GATAACAACAAAATGAGATAATACTACTAGACAATGACAACTCAACTACCAATTGAGTTTATGGAGCTAC
CAACTCCAATATCGGTCTAACTGATTAAGTATCTGTAGTTATATAATAATATTGCTATCAATTTTAGCAT
CTTAACAATATTATTATACATACTAAGCTAAAATTATTCAATAGTTGTAAAAGTTGATTAGTCAATAAGT
ATATATTTAATGTAGTGTTATCTCTTAAAAAAACTAGATAAGGAGATAATAAATATATGGAACAATTAGA
TTCAAAATATAAGTTGAAAAAATTTCTAATGGCAGTATTTAGAGATGGTATAGGACAAGGAAATAATCTT
ATTGATAATGAATATGTTAGAGTATTTCAAAATAATAAAAGTAATAGTAAACAATTAGAACTCGGAGAAG
AATTTAAAGAATATAGTAAAACAACTTTTTTTAAAAATATAGATGATATAGTAGAATTTACCTTCGCAAA
AAATATTTATTATGAAAATACATTTTTTAACCTATGTACAACTGATGGAAAAGCAGGAACCAATGAAAAC
TTAATAAATAGATATGCATTAGGATTTGATTTTGACAAAAAAGAATTAGGACAAGGTTTTAATTATAAAG
ATATAATTAATTTATTTACTAAGATAGGATTACATTATCATATCCTAGTTGATAGTGGAAATGGATTCCA
TGTTTATGTGCTAATTAATAAAACTAATAACATTAAGTTAGTATCAGAAGTTACAAATACATTAATAAAT
AAATTGGGTGCAGATAAACAAGCAAATTTATCTACTCAAGTATTAAGAGTACCTTATACATATAATATTA
AAAATACTACTAAACAAGTAAAAATAATACACCAAGACAAAAATATATATAGATATGACATAGAAAAGTT
AGCTAAAAAATATTGCAAAGATGTAAAAACAGTAGGTAATACTAATACAAAATATATATTAGATAGTAAG
CTACCAAATTGTATAGTAGATATTTTAAAAAATGGTAGTAAAGATGGACATAAAAACCTAGATTTGCAAA
AAATAGTTGTGACTTTAAGATTGAGGAATAAAAGTTTAAGTCAAGTAATATCCGTTGCTAGAGAATGGAA
CTATATATCACAAAATAGTCTTTCAAATAGTGAGCTAGAATATCAAGTCAAGTATATGTATGAGAAGCTT
AAAACGGTTAATTTTGGTTGTACAGGTTGTGAGTTTAATAGTGATTGTTGGAATAAAATAGAATCAGATT
TTATATATAGTGATGAAGATACTTTGTTCAATATGCCACATAAGCACTCAAAGGATTTGAAATATAAGAA
TAGGAAAGGGGTTAAAATAATGACTGGTAATCAATTGTTTATCTATAATGTGTTACTTAACAATAAAGAT
AGAGAATTAAACATAGACGATATAATGGAGCTGATAACCTATAAACGTAAGAAGAAAGTTAAAAACATTG
TTATGAGTGAAAAGACATTAAGAGAAACATTAAAAGAACTTCAACATAATGATTATATTACAAAAACAAA
AGGTGTTACAAAGCTAGGAATAAAAGATACATACAATGTAAAAGAAGTTAGATGTAATATAGATAAACAA
TATACTATTAGTTACTTTGTTACCATGGCAGTAATTTGGGGAATAATTTCAACTGAAGAATTAAGATTAT
ATACTCATATGAGATATAAGCAAGATTTATTGGTCAAAGATGATAAAATAAAAGGAAATATATTAAGAAT
TAATCAAGAGGAATTAGCAAAAGATTTAGGAGTAACACAGCAAAGAATTTCAAATATGATAGAATCTTTA
TTAGATACTAAAATTTTAGATGTATGGGAAACTAAAATAAATGATAGAGGATTTATGTACTATACATATA
GATTAAACAAGTAGATTTTTGATAGGATTAGAATTGATTTTCTAGTCCTATTTTTATGCAAAAAAACTAA
TTAATAAAAATTTCTTTTGGTAAAATAATTGTACGAGAATTGCAAAAAAAAAATGGCATCAAAGTATTGA
AATTAAGCCGTTTTAAAAATTTCTTTTGGTAAAATAATTGTACATATATATGTAGTATATATATATATGT
TTTTTAGAGAATGTATAACTAGAATATAGAGCTAGAATATAGAGAATGTATAACTAGAATATAGAGCTAG
AATATAGAGAATGTATAACTAGAATATAGAGCTAGAATATAGAGAATGTATAACTAGAATATAGAGCTAG
AATATAGAGAATGTATAACTAGAATATAGAGCTAGAATATAGAGAATGTATAACTAGAATATAGAGCTAG
AATATAGAGAATGTATAACTAGAATATAGAGCTAGAATCCTAATTAGTAGGTGCTTTTTTAAAACAAGTT
AAAAATCAAAAATAGTATTAGTAAGCATTGGAAATGCTAGATTCTAAAATAGAAAAGTAAAAAATTGGTG
CACTATCTAAACTTATCTATATCGCTTTTTCCGTCGTTTGGTTCTCTAGTTACGATACAGGGGATATGCT
TATATTGAGTTATAGTACTAATCAGTGCTTAATATAGTTAATAAAATTATAGTTACCATAGTTTAGTAAC
TATGATGTATGTTAGTTAGAAACTTGCATTTCATGACCAAAATCCCTTAACGTGAGTTTTCGTTCCACTG
AGCGTCAGACCCCGTAGAAAAGATCAAAGGATCTTC
Features (pLannotate 1.2.2; 6 found; start..end, strand, type, name):
      1..589     +  rep_origin     ori: high-copy-number ColE1/pMB1/pBR322/pUC origin of replication
    952..1572    +  CDS            catP: CAT2_CLOPF - Protein inferred from homology: Swiss-Prot protein existence level 3. This enzyme is an effector of chloramphenicol resistance in bacteria. From Clostridium perfringens.
   1951..2060    +  oriT           oriT: incP origin of transfer
   2093..2464    +  CDS            traJ: oriT-recognizing protein; traJ
   2502..2597    +  CDS            traI (fragment): TRAI6_ECOLX - Experimental evidence at protein level: Swiss-Prot protein existence level 1. The initiation process of transfer DNA synthesis requires the interaction of at least three plasmid-specific components (TraH, I, and J) at the transfer origin resulting in the assembly of a specialised nucleoprotein complex - the relaxosome. Site- and strand-specific cleavage at the transfer origin is dependent on TraI and TraJ. From Escherichia coli.
   2811..3368    -  CDS            LUCI_OPLGR (fragment): Experimental evidence at protein level: Swiss-Prot protein existence level 1. Catalytic subunit of oplophorus-luciferin 2-monooxygenase. Oxidoreductase that converts coelenterazine (the oplophorus luciferin) to coelenteramide under emission of blue light with a maximum at 454 nm. Is also active with bisdeoxycoelenterazine. From Oplophorus gracilirostris (Luminous shrimp).
