[The description below was written by a language model from this plasmid's Addgene catalogue record and pLannotate feature annotations shown in this document.]
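Description:
pLLK007 is a bacterial shuttle-type reporter control plasmid built on the pMTL960 backbone and derived in part from pAF259. It belongs to a set of genetic tools intended for Clostridioides difficile and related species. In E. coli it is maintained at high copy from a ColE1/pUC-type origin and selected with chloramphenicol through catP, a chloramphenicol acetyltransferase gene of Clostridium perfringens origin that is commonly used as a marker in both E. coli and clostridia. An incP origin of transfer, together with traJ and a fragment of traI, makes the plasmid mobilisable, so it can be moved by conjugation from a suitable E. coli donor into a recipient that is difficult to transform directly. The automated annotation covers only about half of the 6,896 nt sequence. No Gram-positive replicon is annotated, although a large unannotated region remains and the record does not say what it contains.

The payload is Bitlucopt, a synthetic luciferase gene. The feature table detects it on the reverse strand as a fragment matching the catalytic subunit of Oplophorus gracilirostris (luminous shrimp) luciferase, the enzyme family that oxidises coelenterazine-type substrates to emit blue light. The record explicitly lists no promoter upstream of this gene, and that is the purpose of the construct: it serves as a promoterless negative control that defines the background luminescence from the vector alone. Signals from related plasmids in which promoters or regulatory sequences drive the same luciferase can then be compared against this baseline in gene expression assays.
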