Addgene plasmid #245126: pLLK007
Purpose: Control plasmid based on pAF259 (Addgene #105494). Contains a promoterless luciferase-encoding bitluc.
Depositing lab: Robert Fagan. Depositing organization: University of Sheffield. Publication: A set of genetic tools for use in Clostridioides difficile and related species. Fisher H, de Lussy Kubisa L, Jakhmola A, Walker E, Kirk JA, Oatley P, Chaudhuri RR, Douce GR, Ormsby MJ, Fagan RP. Microbiology (Reading). 2026 Feb;172(2). doi: 10.1099/mic.0.001665. PubMed 41712450.
Backbone
  Vector backbone: pMTL960
  Backbone manufacturer: Nigel P Minton
  Vector type: Bacterial Expression
Growth in bacteria
  Bacterial resistance: Chloramphenicol, 25 μg/mL
  Growth temperature: 37°C
  Growth strain: DH5alpha
  Copy number: High Copy
Gene/Insert
  Gene/Insert name: Bitlucopt
  Species: Synthetic
  Promoter: None
  Cloning method: Unknown
Resource information
  A portion of this plasmid was derived from a plasmid made by: pAF259 (Addgene #105494)
Terms and licenses: Academic/Nonprofit Terms; Industry Terms: Not Available to Industry
How to cite: pLLK007 was a gift from Robert Fagan (Addgene plasmid # 245126 ; http://n2t.net/addgene:245126 ; RRID:Addgene_245126)
